>Addgene plasmid #228116 | pAGK56 | addgene full sequence | sequence record 455373 | Addgene NGS Result
ACTAGTTATTAATAGTAATCAATTACGGGGTCATTAGTTCATAGCCCATATATGGAGTTCCGCGTTACAT
AACTTACGGTAAATGGCCCGCCTGGCTGACCGCCCAACGACCCCCGCCCATTGACGTCAATAATGACGTA
TGTTCCCATAGTAACGCCAATAGGGACTTTCCATTGACGTCAATGGGTGGAGTATTTACGGTAAACTGCC
CACTTGGCAGTACATCAAGTGTATCATATGCCAAGTACGCCCCCTATTGACGTCAATGACGGTAAATGGC
CCGCCTGGCATTATGCCCAGTACATGACCTTATGGGACTTTCCTACTTGGCAGTACATCTACGTATTAGT
CATCGCTATTACCATGGTCGAGGTGAGCCCCACGTTCTGCTTCACTCTCCCCATCTCCCCCCCCTCCCCA
CCCCCAATTTTGTATTTATTTATTTTTTAATTATTTTGTGCAGCGATGGGGGCGGGGGGGGGGGGGGGGC
GCGCGCCAGGCGGGGCGGGGCGGGGCGAGGGGCGGGGCGGGGCGAGGCGGAGAGGTGCGGCGGCAGCCAA
TCAGAGCGGCGCGCTCCGAAAGTTTCCTTTTATGGCGAGGCGGCGGCGGCGGCGGCCCTATAAAAAGCGA
AGCGCGCGGCGGGCGGGAGTCGCTGCGCGCTGCCTTCGCCCCGTGCCCCGCTCCGCCGCCGCCTCGCGCC
GCCCGCCCCGGCTCTGACTGACCGCGTTACTCCCACAGGTGAGCGGGCGGGACGGCCCTTCTCCTCCGGG
CTGTAATTAGCGCTTGGTTTAATGACGGCTTGTTTCTTTTCTGTGGCTGCGTGAAAGCCTTGAGGGGCTC
CGGGAGGGCCCTTTGTGCGGGGGGAGCGGCTCGGGGGGTGCGTGCGTGTGTGTGTGCGTGGGGAGCGCCG
CGTGCGGCTCCGCGCTGCCCGGCGGCTGTGAGCGCTGCGGGCGCGGCGCGGGGCTTTGTGCGCTCCGCAG
TGTGCGCGAGGGGAGCGCGGCCGGGGGCGGTGCCCCGCGGTGCGGGGGGGGCTGCGAGGGGAACAAAGGC
TGCGTGCGGGGTGTGTGCGTGGGGGGGTGAGCAGGGGGTGTGGGCGCGTCGGTCGGGCTGCAACCCCCCC
TGCACCCCCCTCCCCGAGTTGCTGAGCACGGCCCGGCTTCGGGTGCGGGGCTCCGTACGGGGCGTGGCGC
GGGGCTCGCCGTGCCGGGCGGGGGGTGGCGGCAGGTGGGGGTGCCGGGCGGGGCGGGGCCGCCTCGGGCC
GGGGAGGGCTCGGGGGAGGGGCGCGGCGGCCCCCGGAGCGCCGGCGGCTGTCGAGGCGCGGCGAGCCGCA
GCCATTGCCTTTTATGGTAATCGTGCGAGAGGGCGCAGGGACTTCCTTTGTCCCAAATCTGTGCGGAGCC
GAAATCTGGGAGGCGCCGCCGCACCCCCTCTAGCGGGCGCGGGGCGAAGCGGTGCGGCGCCGGCAGGAAG
GAAATGGGCGGGGAGGGCCTTCGTGCGTCGCCGCGCCGCCGTCCCCTTCTCCCTCTCCAGCCTCGGGGCT
GTCCGCGGGGGGACGGCTGCCTTCGGGGGGGACGGGGCAGGGCGGGGTTCGGCTTCTGGCGTGTGACCGG
CGGCTCTAGAGCCTCTGCTAACCATGTTCATGCCTTCTTCTTTTTCCTACAGCTCCTGGGCAACGTGCTG
GTTATTGTGCTGTCTCATCATTTTGGCAAAGAATTGAGCTCGATATCGGTACGCCACCATGAATTGGAAG
AAATACCGCAAGGAGTTTACCATCCAGGCTACCGCCAAGTCTCTGGATGAGAAGAGCATGCAGCACGCCC
TGAGTTATGCCCGCGGCTTGTACAAGGCAAACCTGCCAATTATCTTTTCCCAGAACCACCTGAGCCGCCT
CGTGGGCTATAACATCGATTACATCCGCAACGCTTCTTCCACTAAGTCCGATCAGTTCTATAGATGCTAC
AAGATTAAAAAGAAATCATCCGATACTATGCGCACTATCTGTGAGCCACTGCCGAGCCTGAAGGAGATCC
AGCGCTGGATCCTGGACAACATCCTGAGCCAGGTCACGATCTCCAAGTTTGCTAAGGCCTACGTCGTGGG
ATTTTCTATCAAGGACAACGCAAGGTTTCACCTGCGCCAGAAACAAGTCCTCCGCATCGATGTCAAGGAC
TTCTTTCCAAGCATCAAGGGCCAGAACGTCTTTCACATCTTTAAAAATATTGGCTATTCTGCTGAGGTGA
GCGCAATGCTGACCGGCCTGACGACCCTGAAGAACTGCCTCCCCCAGGGTGCGCCTACTTCCCCGACTCT
GTCCAACATCTTTATGAACCGCTGCGACGCCAGGATTGCCGGCTACTGTCTGGCAAGGAAGATTCGTTAC
ACCCGCTACAGCGACGATCTGACGTTCAGCGGCGAGTTCGATGTCGGTAAGCTGATCTCTTTCATCAACA
TGGTGTTTAAGGACTCTGGCCTTCTGTTGAACAAGACCAAGACGAAGCAGATGTTTAAGCATCAGCGCCA
GTTCACAACCGGTCTGGTCGTGAACGAGAGGATCAACGTATGTCGCGAGAAGCGTCGCAAGCTGCGGCAG
GAGATTTTTTACATCAAAAAGTACGGCCTCGACGGACACCTGATTAGGACCGAAGAGAAGCGCACGAATT
ACATCATGCACTTGCTTGGCCTGTCCAATTTCATCACACACATCAACGCTAACGACCGCGATGCACTGGA
GGCGAAGGAAATCCTCAGGAAATATATTACGCCACCAAAGAAGAAAAGAAAGGTCTGATCCCGGTTAGTA
ATGAGTTTAAACCTGTGCCTTCTAGTTGCCAGCCATCTGTTGTTTGCCCCTCCCCCGTGCCTTCCTTGAC
CCTGGAAGGTGCCACTCCCACTGTCCTTTCCTAATAAAATGAGGAAATTGCATCGCATTGTCTGAGTAGG
TGTCATTCTATTCTGGGGGGTGGGGTGGGGCAGGACAGCAAGGGGGAGGATTGGGAAGACAATAGCAGGC
ATGCTGGGGATGCGGTGGGCTCTATGGAGATCTGCGAAATCGGATCCAGCTGAATCTAAGTGAGGGCCTA
TTTCCCATGATTCCTTCATATTTGCATATACGATACAAGGCTGTTAGAGAGATAATTGGAATTAATTTGA
CTGTAAACACAAAGATATTAGTACAAAATACGTGACGTAGAAAGTAATAATTTCTTGGGTAGTTTGCAGT
TTTAAAATTATGTTTTAAAATGGACTATCATATGCTTACCGTAACTTGAAAGTATTTCGATTTCTTGGCT
TTATATATCTTGTGGAAAGGACGAAACCGTACGGCCTCACTAGCCTTAGTGGCTTAGCCACGGAATGGCG
AGTCGCCATTCTGGGGAGAACTTGCTTTCAAGCCCAGGCGAAGATTCACCAACTCTTGGAAAGAGTTGGC
GAATCTTCGCCCCGCTTCCGCAAAAGCCTCCAGCCCCGAGATGACAAACGGCAGAAGCTGGAGGAGGAAG
GGCCTGAGTCCGAGCAGAAGAAGCTCAATCAGAAAGTTCTCCCATCACATCAACCGGTGGCGCATTGCCA
CGAAGCAGGCCAATGGGGAGGACATCGATGTCACATCTCGGTGATTATGTCCGTATGTAGTGAGGCCGTA
CGGTTTTTTTTGAACGCTGACGTCATCAACCCGCTCCAAGGAATCGCGGGCCCAGTGTCACTAGGCGGGA
ACACCCAGCGCGCGTGCGCCCTGGCAGGAAGATGGCTGTGAGGGACAGGGGAGTGGCGCCCTGCAATATT
TGCATGTCGCTATGTGTTCTGGGAAATCACCATAAACGTGAAATGTCTTTGGATTTGGGAATCTTATAAG
TTCTGTATGAGACCACGAAAGAGTCCGAGCAGAAGAAGAAGTTTCAGAGCTATGCTGGAAACAGCATAGC
AAGTTGAAATAAGGCTAGTCCGTTATCAACTTGAAAAAGTGGCACCGAGTCGGTGCTTTTTTTTTTTTAG
CTTGGCGTAATCATGGTCATAGCTGTTTCCTGTGTGAAATTGTTATCCGCTCACAATTCCACACAACATA
CGAGCCGGAAGCATAAAGTGTAAAGCCTGGGGTGCCTAATGAGTGAGCTAACTCACATTAATTGCGTTGC
GCTCACTGCCCGCTTTCCAGTCGGGAAACCTGTCGTGCCAGCGGATCCGCATCTCAATTAGTCAGCAACC
ATAGTCCCGCCCCTAACTCCGCCCATCCCGCCCCTAACTCCGCCCAGTTCCGCCCATTCTCCGCCCCATG
GCTGACTAATTTTTTTTATTTATGCAGAGGCCGAGGCCGCCTCGGCCTCTGAGCTATTCCAGAAGTAGTG
AGGAGGCTTTTTTGGAGGCCTAGGCTTTTGCAAAAAGCTAACTTGTTTATTGCAGCTTATAATGGTTACA
AATAAAGCAATAGCATCACAAATTTCACAAATAAAGCATTTTTTTCACTGCATTCTAGTTGTGGTTTGTC
CAAACTCATCAATGTATCTTATCATGTCTGGATCCGCTGCATTAATGAATCGGCCAACGCGCGGGGAGAG
GCGGTTTGCGTATTGGGCGCTCTTCCGCTTCCTCGCTCACTGACTCGCTGCGCTCGGTCGTTCGGCTGCG
GCGAGCGGTATCAGCTCACTCAAAGGCGGTAATACGGTTATCCACAGAATCAGGGGATAACGCAGGAAAG
AACATGTGAGCAAAAGGCCAGCAAAAGGCCAGGAACCGTAAAAAGGCCGCGTTGCTGGCGTTTTTCCATA
GGCTCCGCCCCCCTGACGAGCATCACAAAAATCGACGCTCAAGTCAGAGGTGGCGAAACCCGACAGGACT
ATAAAGATACCAGGCGTTTCCCCCTGGAAGCTCCCTCGTGCGCTCTCCTGTTCCGACCCTGCCGCTTACC
GGATACCTGTCCGCCTTTCTCCCTTCGGGAAGCGTGGCGCTTTCTCATAGCTCACGCTGTAGGTATCTCA
GTTCGGTGTAGGTCGTTCGCTCCAAGCTGGGCTGTGTGCACGAACCCCCCGTTCAGCCCGACCGCTGCGC
CTTATCCGGTAACTATCGTCTTGAGTCCAACCCGGTAAGACACGACTTATCGCCACTGGCAGCAGCCACT
GGTAACAGGATTAGCAGAGCGAGGTATGTAGGCGGTGCTACAGAGTTCTTGAAGTGGTGGCCTAACTACG
GCTACACTAGAAGAACAGTATTTGGTATCTGCGCTCTGCTGAAGCCAGTTACCTTCGGAAAAAGAGTTGG
TAGCTCTTGATCCGGCAAACAAACCACCGCTGGTAGCGGTGGTTTTTTTGTTTGCAAGCAGCAGATTACG
CGCAGAAAAAAAGGATCTCAAGAAGATCCTTTGATCTTTTCTACGGGGTCTGACGCTCAGTGGAACGAAA
ACTCACGTTAAGGGATTTTGGTCATGAGATTATCAAAAAGGATCTTCACCTAGATCCTTTTAAATTAAAA
ATGAAGTTTTAAATCAATCTAAAGTATATATGAGTAAACTTGGTCTGACAGTTACCAATGCTTAATCAGT
GAGGCACCTATCTCAGCGATCTGTCTATTTCGTTCATCCATAGTTGCCTGACTCCCCGTCGTGTAGATAA
CTACGATACGGGAGGGCTTACCATCTGGCCCCAGTGCTGCAATGATACCGCGAGACCCACGCTCACCGGC
TCCAGATTTATCAGCAATAAACCAGCCAGCCGGAAGGGCCGAGCGCAGAAGTGGTCCTGCAACTTTATCC
GCCTCCATCCAGTCTATTAATTGTTGCCGGGAAGCTAGAGTAAGTAGTTCGCCAGTTAATAGTTTGCGCA
ACGTTGTTGCCATTGCTACAGGCATCGTGGTGTCACGCTCGTCGTTTGGTATGGCTTCATTCAGCTCCGG
TTCCCAACGATCAAGGCGAGTTACATGATCCCCCATGTTGTGCAAAAAAGCGGTTAGCTCCTTCGGTCCT
CCGATCGTTGTCAGAAGTAAGTTGGCCGCAGTGTTATCACTCATGGTTATGGCAGCACTGCATAATTCTC
TTACTGTCATGCCATCCGTAAGATGCTTTTCTGTGACTGGTGAGTACTCAACCAAGTCATTCTGAGAATA
GTGTATGCGGCGACCGAGTTGCTCTTGCCCGGCGTCAATACGGGATAATACCGCGCCACATAGCAGAACT
TTAAAAGTGCTCATCATTGGAAAACGTTCTTCGGGGCGAAAACTCTCAAGGATCTTACCGCTGTTGAGAT
CCAGTTCGATGTAACCCACTCGTGCACCCAACTGATCTTCAGCATCTTTTACTTTCACCAGCGTTTCTGG
GTGAGCAAAAACAGGAAGGCAAAATGCCGCAAAAAAGGGAATAAGGGCGACACGGAAATGTTGAATACTC
ATACTCTTCCTTTTTCAATATTATTGAAGCATTTATCAGGGTTATTGTCTCATGAGCGGATACATATTTG
AATGTATTTAGAAAAATAAACAAATAGGGGTTCCGCGCACATTTCCCCGAAAAGTGCCACCTGGGTCGAC
ATTGATTATTG
Features (pLannotate 1.2.2; 19 found; start..end, strand, type, name):
    368..645     +  promoter       chicken β-actin promoter: No description available
    646..1662    +  intron         chimeric intron: chimera between introns from chicken β-actin and rabbit β-globin
   2813..3037    +  polyA_signal   bGH poly(A) signal: bovine growth hormone polyadenylation signal
   3072..3312    +  promoter       U6 promoter: RNA polymerase III promoter for human U6 snRNA
   3531..3608    +  CDS            Emx1 (fragment): EMX1_MOUSE - Also known as Emx-1. Experimental evidence at protein level: Swiss-Prot protein existence level 1. Transcription factor, which in cooperation with EMX2, acts to generate the boundary between the roof and archipallium in the developing brain. May function in combinations with OTX1/2 to specify cell fates in the developing central nervous system. From Mus musculus (Mouse).
   3652..3866    +  promoter       H1 promoter: human H1 RNA promoter
   3909..3976    +  misc_RNA       tracrRNA (fragment): trans-activating CRISPR RNA for the Streptococcus pyogenes CRISPR/Cas9 system
   4030..4046    -  protein_bind   lac operator: The lac repressor binds to the lac operator to inhibit transcription in E. coli. This inhibition can be relieved by adding lactose or isopropyl-β-D-thiogalactopyranoside (IPTG). lac repressor encoded by lacI
   4054..4084    -  promoter       lac promoter: promoter for the E. coli lac operon
   4099..4120    -  protein_bind   CAP binding site: CAP binding activates transcription in the presence of cAMP. E. coli catabolite activator protein
   4133..4172    -  CDS            lacI (fragment): lac repressor; lacI; The lac repressor binds to the lac operator to inhibit transcription in E. coli. This inhibition can be relieved by adding lactose or isopropyl-β-D-thiogalactopyranoside (IPTG).
   4179..4201    +  promoter       SV40 promoter (fragment): SV40 enhancer and early promoter
   4225..4360    +  rep_origin     SV40 ori: SV40 origin of replication
   4380..4514    +  polyA_signal   SV40 poly(A) signal: SV40 polyadenylation signal
   4516..4570    -  CDS            lacI (fragment): lac repressor; lacI; The lac repressor binds to the lac operator to inhibit transcription in E. coli. This inhibition can be relieved by adding lactose or isopropyl-β-D-thiogalactopyranoside (IPTG).
   4753..5341    -  rep_origin     ori: high-copy-number ColE1/pMB1/pBR322/pUC origin of replication
   5512..6372    -  CDS            AmpR: β-lactamase; bla; confers resistance to ampicillin, carbenicillin, and related antibiotics
   6373..6477    -  promoter       AmpR promoter: bla
   6508..366     +  enhancer       CMV enhancer (across the origin): human cytomegalovirus immediate early enhancer
