[The description below was written by a language model from this plasmid's Addgene catalogue record and pLannotate feature annotations shown in this document.]
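Description:
pAGK56 is a 6.5 kb mammalian expression plasmid built by Gibson assembly on a pFUGW-H1-derived backbone. It delivers the components of a retron-based genome editor for the human EMX1 locus. In E. coli it is maintained at high copy from a ColE1/pUC-type origin and selected with ampicillin through the β-lactamase gene. Although the parent vector belongs to a lentiviral family, the feature table shows no LTRs, packaging signal or other viral elements, and the record lists it simply as a mammalian expression vector. An SV40 origin fragment and SV40 poly(A) signal remain in the backbone, along with lac promoter/operator remnants. No mammalian selection marker is annotated.

The payload consists of three transcription units. A CAG promoter (CMV enhancer, chicken β-actin promoter and chimeric intron) drives the retron "node 412" reverse transcriptase. This coding sequence presumably lies in the unannotated interval between the intron and the bGH polyadenylation signal. Downstream, the two RNA components are expressed separately ("split") from Pol III promoters rather than as a single fused transcript. The U6 promoter precedes a region containing an EMX1-homologous segment, which the annotation software matched to mouse Emx1 although the record specifies the human gene. This layout is consistent with the retron ncRNA carrying the repair template that installs a 10 bp barcode. The H1 promoter precedes an S. pyogenes-type tracrRNA scaffold, consistent with the guide RNA.

In use, the reverse transcriptase copies the ncRNA into single-stranded donor DNA inside the cell, and the gRNA directs cleavage at EMX1. No Cas9 gene is annotated, so the nuclease is presumably supplied separately.
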