Addgene plasmid #228116: pAGK56
Purpose: Express node 412 retron with split retron ncRNA and gRNA to edit (10bp barcode) EMX1 gene in human cells
Depositing lab: Seth Shipman. Depositing organization: J. David Gladstone Institutes. Publication: An experimental census of retrons for DNA production and genome editing. Khan AG, Rojas-Montero M, Gonzalez-Delgado A, Lopez SC, Fang RF, Crawford KD, Shipman SL. Nat Biotechnol. 2024 Sep 17. doi: 10.1038/s41587-024-02384-z. PubMed 39289529.
Backbone
  Vector backbone: pFUGW-H1 (Addgene plasmid #25870)
  Backbone size w/o insert (bp): 4363
  Total vector size (bp): 6521
  Vector type: Mammalian Expression
Growth in bacteria
  Bacterial resistance: Ampicillin, 100 μg/mL
  Growth temperature: 37°C
  Growth strain: DH5alpha
  Copy number: High Copy
Gene/Insert
  Gene/Insert name: Retron node 412, split retron ncRNA and gRNA to edit EMX1 gene (10bp barcode) in human cells
  Species: H. sapiens (human)
  Insert size (bp): 2158
  Promoter: CAG for RT, U6/H1 for ncRNA/gRNA
  Cloning method: Gibson Cloning
  Sequencing primers: 5′ U6; 3′ M13R
Terms and licenses: Academic/Nonprofit Terms; Industry Terms: Not Available to Industry
How to cite: pAGK56 was a gift from Seth Shipman (Addgene plasmid # 228116 ; http://n2t.net/addgene:228116 ; RRID:Addgene_228116)
